Addgene plasmid #231092: minCMV-1xmNG-dPCP
Depositing lab: John Ngo. Publication: RNA-stabilized coat proteins for sensitive and simultaneous imaging of distinct single mRNAs in live cells. Kuffner CJ, Marzilli AM, Ngo JT. Nat Methods. 2025 Sep 22. doi: 10.1038/s41592-025-02782-4. PubMed 40983766.
Backbone
  Vector backbone: custom
  Vector type: Mammalian Expression
Growth in bacteria
  Bacterial resistance: Ampicillin, 100 μg/mL
  Growth temperature: 30°C
  Growth strain: NEB Stable
  Copy number: Unknown
Gene/Insert
  Gene/Insert name: 1xmNG-dMCP
Depositor comments: Please visit https://doi.org/10.1101/2024.11.21.624393 for bioRxiv preprint.
How to cite: minCMV-1xmNG-dPCP was a gift from John Ngo (Addgene plasmid # 231092 ; http://n2t.net/addgene:231092 ; RRID:Addgene_231092)
