[The description below was written by a language model from this plasmid's Addgene catalogue record and pLannotate feature annotations shown in this document.]
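Description:
minCMV-1xmNG-dPCP is a 6,422-nt mammalian expression plasmid on a custom backbone, built to express a fluorescent RNA-binding coat protein at low levels for live-cell mRNA imaging. It is maintained in E. coli through a high-copy ColE1/pUC-type origin and an ampicillin resistance gene (β-lactamase with its own promoter). An f1 origin and remnants of lac regulatory sequences and a pBR322 bom region are also present as backbone carry-over. For selection in mammalian cells, an SV40 enhancer/early promoter drives a hygromycin resistance gene, followed by a short leftover ble fragment and the SV40 polyadenylation signal.

The payload is a single transcription unit in which a minimal CMV promoter, a weak core element lacking the full enhancer, precedes one copy of mNeonGreen. This bright, fast-maturing monomeric green/yellow fluorescent protein is followed downstream by coding sequence annotated as the bacteriophage PP7 coat protein, and the unit ends at the bGH polyadenylation signal. The PP7 coat protein binds its cognate RNA hairpins, so a fluorescent fusion can label transcripts engineered to carry such hairpin arrays. Weak promoter activity helps keep unbound background fluorescence low. The associated publication concerns RNA-stabilized coat proteins for sensitive, simultaneous imaging of distinct single mRNAs, which suggests the "d" prefix denotes such an engineered variant, although the record does not define it. The stretches flanking the annotated PP7 segment are unannotated, so their content is not stated.

The catalogue insert field reads "1xmNG-dMCP", whereas the plasmid name and the sequence annotation both point to the PP7 coat protein rather than MS2. The insert field is therefore probably a labelling inconsistency.
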