Features (pLannotate 1.2.2; 18 found; start..end, strand, type, name):
     31..69      +  promoter       minimal CMV promoter: human cytomegalovirus (CMV) immediate early promoter
     82..789     +  CDS            mNeonGreen: mNeonGreen is a basic (constitutively fluorescent) green/yellow fluorescent protein published in 2013, derived from Branchiostoma lanceolatum. It is reported to be a very rapidly-maturing monomer with moderate acid sensitivity.
   1078..1440    +  CDS            COAT_BPPP7: Experimental evidence at protein level: Swiss-Prot protein existence level 1. Forms the phage shell; binds to the phage RNA. From Pseudomonas phage PP7 (Bacteriophage PP7).
   1646..1870    +  polyA_signal   bGH poly(A) signal: bovine growth hormone polyadenylation signal
   1874..1895    +  promoter       SV40 promoter (fragment): SV40 enhancer and early promoter
   1916..2344    +  rep_origin     f1 ori (sequence partly withheld): f1 bacteriophage origin of replication; arrow indicates direction of (+) strand synthesis
   2358..2687    +  promoter       SV40 promoter: SV40 enhancer and early promoter
   2736..3761    +  CDS            HygR: aminoglycoside phosphotransferase from E. coli; aph(4)-Ia; confers resistance to hygromycin
   3771..3896    +  CDS            ble (fragment): BLE_KLEPN - Experimental evidence at protein level: Swiss-Prot protein existence level 1. Binding protein with a strong affinity to the bleomycin family of antibiotics. Binds to CL990; an antimitotic-antibiotic compound. From Klebsiella pneumoniae.
   3891..4012    +  polyA_signal   SV40 poly(A) signal: SV40 polyadenylation signal
   4085..4101    -  protein_bind   lac operator: The lac repressor binds to the lac operator to inhibit transcription in E. coli. This inhibition can be relieved by adding lactose or isopropyl-β-D-thiogalactopyranoside (IPTG). lac repressor encoded by lacI
   4109..4139    -  promoter       lac promoter: promoter for the E. coli lac operon
   4154..4175    -  protein_bind   CAP binding site: CAP binding activates transcription in the presence of cAMP. E. coli catabolite activator protein
   4188..4280    -  CDS            lacI (fragment): lac repressor; lacI; The lac repressor binds to the lac operator to inhibit transcription in E. coli. This inhibition can be relieved by adding lactose or isopropyl-β-D-thiogalactopyranoside (IPTG).
   4463..5051    -  rep_origin     ori: high-copy-number ColE1/pMB1/pBR322/pUC origin of replication
   5222..6082    -  CDS            AmpR: β-lactamase; bla; confers resistance to ampicillin, carbenicillin, and related antibiotics
   6083..6187    -  promoter       AmpR promoter: bla
   6246..6298    -  misc_feature   bom (fragment): basis of mobility region from pBR322
>Addgene plasmid #231092 | minCMV-1xmNG-dPCP | addgene full sequence | sequence record 458493 | Addgene NGS Result
TTCGCGATGTACGGGCCAGATATACGCGTTGGTAGGCGTGTACGGTGGGAGGCCTATATAAGCAGAGCTA
AGCTTGCCACCATGGTGAGCAAGGGCGAGGAGGATAACATGGCCTCTCTCCCAGCGACACATGAGTTACA
CATCTTTGGCTCCATCAACGGTGTGGACTTTGACATGGTGGGTCAGGGCACCGGCAATCCAAATGATGGT
TATGAGGAGTTAAACCTGAAGTCCACCAAGGGTGACCTCCAGTTCTCCCCCTGGATTCTGGTCCCTCATA
TCGGGTATGGCTTCCATCAGTACCTGCCCTACCCTGACGGGATGTCGCCTTTCCAGGCCGCCATGGTAGA
TGGCTCCGGATACCAAGTCCATCGCACAATGCAGTTTGAAGATGGTGCCTCCCTTACTGTTAACTACCGC
TACACCTACGAGGGAAGCCACATCAAAGGAGAGGCCCAGGTGAAGGGGACTGGTTTCCCTGCTGACGGTC
CTGTGATGACCAACTCGCTGACCGCTGCGGACTGGTGCAGGTCGAAGAAGACTTACCCCAACGACAAAAC
CATCATCAGTACCTTTAAGTGGAGTTACACCACTGGAAATGGCAAGCGCTACCGGAGCACTGCGCGGACC
ACCTACACCTTTGCCAAGCCAATGGCGGCTAACTATCTGAAGAACCAGCCGATGTACGTGTTCCGTAAGA
CGGAGCTCAAGCACTCCAAGACCGAGCTCAACTTCAAGGAGTGGCAAAAGGCCTTTACCGATGTGATGGG
CATGGACGAGCTGTACAAGAGTTACCCCTACGACGTGCCCGACTACGCCGGTACCGGCGGGAGTGGCGGT
AGTTCCAAGACTGCGTATAGAGTAAACCTGAAACTGGATCAAGCCGATGTCGTAGATAGTGGGGCTCCTA
AAGTGAGGTATACTCAAGTCTGGTCACATGACGTAACGATAGTCGCTAACTCTACGGAAGCGAGCCGAAA
AAGCCTCTACGATCTCACGAAGTCCCTCGTGGCTACTTCTCAAGTCGAGGATCTCGTAGTCAATCTTGTC
CCGCTTGGGCGCGCGGATCCGCTAGCCTCAAAGACAATAGTGTTGAGTGTGGGGGAAGCTACGCGGACCT
TGACTGAAATACAACGCACCGCAGATCGGCAGATTTTCGAGGAGAAGGTGGGGCCTGCTGTCGGCCGCTT
GAGGCTTACCGCTTCACTGCGACAGAACGGAGCTAAAACCGCCTATAGGGTCAACTTGAAATTGGATCAG
GCAGACGTCGTTGATTCTGGGGCGCCAAAGGTAAGGTATACCCAAGTATGGTCCCACGACGTTACGATTG
TAGCCAATTCTACTGAGGCTTCACGAAAGTCACTCTACGACTTGACCAAATCTCTTGTTGCAACATCACA
GGTGGAGGACCTTGTCGTCAATTTGGTGCCACTCGGGCGAGCGGGCGCCCTAGCCAGTAAGACCATTGTG
CTTAGCGTAGGGGAAGCCACACGGACGCTTACCGAAATACAGAGAACGGCCGACCGGCAGATTTTTGAAG
AAAAAGTAGGCCCCGCAGTTGGACGCCTGAGGCTTACGGCTTCCCTTCGACAGAGGCGTCGAGGATAATC
TAGAGGGCCCGTTTAAACCCGCTGATCAGCCTCGACTGTGCCTTCTAGTTGCCAGCCATCTGTTGTTTGC
CCCTCCCCCGTGCCTTCCTTGACCCTGGAAGGTGCCACTCCCACTGTCCTTTCCTAATAAAATGAGGAAA
TTGCATCGCATTGTCTGAGTAGGTGTCATTCTATTCTGGGGGGTGGGGTGGGGCAGGACAGCAAGGGGGA
GGATTGGGAAGACAATAGCAGGCATGCTGGGGATGCGGTGGGCTCTATGGCTTCTGAGGCGGAAAGAACC
AGCTGGGGCTCTAGGGGGTATCCCC
[124 nt withheld, positions 1916-2039]
C
[91 nt withheld, positions 2041-2131]
A
[49 nt withheld, positions 2133-2181]
CCTTTGACGTTGGAGTCCACGTTCTTT
[37 nt withheld, positions 2209-2245]
ACCCTATCTCGGTCTATTCTTTTGATTTATAAGGGATTTTGCCGATTTCGGCCTATTGGTTAAAAAATGA
GCTGATTTAACAAAAATTTAACGCGAATTAATTCTGTGGAATGTGTGTCAGTTAGGGTGTGGAAAGTCCC
CAGGCTCCCCAGCAGGCAGAAGTATGCAAAGCATGCATCTCAATTAGTCAGCAACCAGGTGTGGAAAGTC
CCCAGGCTCCCCAGCAGGCAGAAGTATGCAAAGCATGCATCTCAATTAGTCAGCAACCATAGTCCCGCCC
CTAACTCCGCCCATCCCGCCCCTAACTCCGCCCAGTTCCGCCCATTCTCCGCCCCATGGCTGACTAATTT
TTTTTATTTATGCAGAGGCCGAGGCCGCCTCTGCCTCTGAGCTATTCCAGAAGTAGTGAGGAGGCTTTTT
TGGAGGCCTAGGCTTTTGCAAAAAGCTCCCGGGAGCTTGTATATCCATTTTCGGATCTGATCAGCACGTG
ATGAAAAAGCCTGAACTCACCGCGACGTCTGTCGAGAAGTTTCTGATCGAAAAGTTCGACAGCGTCTCCG
ACCTGATGCAGCTCTCGGAGGGCGAAGAATCTCGTGCTTTCAGCTTCGATGTAGGAGGGCGTGGATATGT
CCTGCGGGTAAATAGCTGCGCCGATGGTTTCTACAAAGATCGTTATGTTTATCGGCACTTTGCATCGGCC
GCGCTCCCGATTCCGGAAGTGCTTGACATTGGGGAATTCAGCGAGAGCCTGACCTATTGCATCTCCCGCC
GTGCACAGGGTGTCACGTTGCAAGACCTGCCTGAAACCGAACTGCCCGCTGTTCTGCAGCCGGTCGCGGA
GGCCATGGATGCGATCGCTGCGGCCGATCTTAGCCAGACGAGCGGGTTCGGCCCATTCGGACCGCAAGGA
ATCGGTCAATACACTACATGGCGTGATTTCATATGCGCGATTGCTGATCCCCATGTGTATCACTGGCAAA
CTGTGATGGACGACACCGTCAGTGCGTCCGTCGCGCAGGCTCTCGATGAGCTGATGCTTTGGGCCGAGGA
CTGCCCCGAAGTCCGGCACCTCGTGCACGCGGATTTCGGCTCCAACAATGTCCTGACGGACAATGGCCGC
ATAACAGCGGTCATTGACTGGAGCGAGGCGATGTTCGGGGATTCCCAATACGAGGTCGCCAACATCTTCT
TCTGGAGGCCGTGGTTGGCTTGTATGGAGCAGCAGACGCGCTACTTCGAGCGGAGGCATCCGGAGCTTGC
AGGATCGCCGCGGCTCCGGGCGTATATGCTCCGCATTGGTCTTGACCAACTCTATCAGAGCTTGGTTGAC
GGCAATTTCGATGATGCAGCTTGGGCGCAGGGTCGATGCGACGCAATCGTCCGATCCGGAGCCGGGACTG
TCGGGCGTACACAAATCGCCCGCAGAAGCGCGGCCGTCTGGACCGATGGCTGTGTAGAAGTACTCGCCGA
TAGTGGAAACCGACGCCCCAGCACTCGTCCGAGGGCAAAGGAATAGCACGTGCTACGAGATTTCGATTCC
ACCGCCGCCTTCTATGAAAGGTTGGGCTTCGGAATCGTTTTCCGGGACGCCGGCTGGATGATCCTCCAGC
GCGGGGATCTCATGCTGGAGTTCTTCGCCCACCCCAACTTGTTTATTGCAGCTTATAATGGTTACAAATA
AAGCAATAGCATCACAAATTTCACAAATAAAGCATTTTTTTCACTGCATTCTAGTTGTGGTTTGTCCAAA
CTCATCAATGTATCTTATCATGTCTGTATACCGTCGACCTCTAGCTAGAGCTTGGCGTAATCATGGTCAT
AGCTGTTTCCTGTGTGAAATTGTTATCCGCTCACAATTCCACACAACATACGAGCCGGAAGCATAAAGTG
TAAAGCCTGGGGTGCCTAATGAGTGAGCTAACTCACATTAATTGCGTTGCGCTCACTGCCCGCTTTCCAG
TCGGGAAACCTGTCGTGCCAGCTGCATTAATGAATCGGCCAACGCGCGGGGAGAGGCGGTTTGCGTATTG
GGCGCTCTTCCGCTTCCTCGCTCACTGACTCGCTGCGCTCGGTCGTTCGGCTGCGGCGAGCGGTATCAGC
TCACTCAAAGGCGGTAATACGGTTATCCACAGAATCAGGGGATAACGCAGGAAAGAACATGTGAGCAAAA
GGCCAGCAAAAGGCCAGGAACCGTAAAAAGGCCGCGTTGCTGGCGTTTTTCCATAGGCTCCGCCCCCCTG
ACGAGCATCACAAAAATCGACGCTCAAGTCAGAGGTGGCGAAACCCGACAGGACTATAAAGATACCAGGC
GTTTCCCCCTGGAAGCTCCCTCGTGCGCTCTCCTGTTCCGACCCTGCCGCTTACCGGATACCTGTCCGCC
TTTCTCCCTTCGGGAAGCGTGGCGCTTTCTCATAGCTCACGCTGTAGGTATCTCAGTTCGGTGTAGGTCG
TTCGCTCCAAGCTGGGCTGTGTGCACGAACCCCCCGTTCAGCCCGACCGCTGCGCCTTATCCGGTAACTA
TCGTCTTGAGTCCAACCCGGTAAGACACGACTTATCGCCACTGGCAGCAGCCACTGGTAACAGGATTAGC
AGAGCGAGGTATGTAGGCGGTGCTACAGAGTTCTTGAAGTGGTGGCCTAACTACGGCTACACTAGAAGAA
CAGTATTTGGTATCTGCGCTCTGCTGAAGCCAGTTACCTTCGGAAAAAGAGTTGGTAGCTCTTGATCCGG
CAAACAAACCACCGCTGGTAGCGGTGGTTTTTTTGTTTGCAAGCAGCAGATTACGCGCAGAAAAAAAGGA
TCTCAAGAAGATCCTTTGATCTTTTCTACGGGGTCTGACGCTCAGTGGAACGAAAACTCACGTTAAGGGA
TTTTGGTCATGAGATTATCAAAAAGGATCTTCACCTAGATCCTTTTAAATTAAAAATGAAGTTTTAAATC
AATCTAAAGTATATATGAGTAAACTTGGTCTGACAGTTACCAATGCTTAATCAGTGAGGCACCTATCTCA
GCGATCTGTCTATTTCGTTCATCCATAGTTGCCTGACTCCCCGTCGTGTAGATAACTACGATACGGGAGG
GCTTACCATCTGGCCCCAGTGCTGCAATGATACCGCGAGACCCACGCTCACCGGCTCCAGATTTATCAGC
AATAAACCAGCCAGCCGGAAGGGCCGAGCGCAGAAGTGGTCCTGCAACTTTATCCGCCTCCATCCAGTCT
ATTAATTGTTGCCGGGAAGCTAGAGTAAGTAGTTCGCCAGTTAATAGTTTGCGCAACGTTGTTGCCATTG
CTACAGGCATCGTGGTGTCACGCTCGTCGTTTGGTATGGCTTCATTCAGCTCCGGTTCCCAACGATCAAG
GCGAGTTACATGATCCCCCATGTTGTGCAAAAAAGCGGTTAGCTCCTTCGGTCCTCCGATCGTTGTCAGA
AGTAAGTTGGCCGCAGTGTTATCACTCATGGTTATGGCAGCACTGCATAATTCTCTTACTGTCATGCCAT
CCGTAAGATGCTTTTCTGTGACTGGTGAGTACTCAACCAAGTCATTCTGAGAATAGTGTATGCGGCGACC
GAGTTGCTCTTGCCCGGCGTCAATACGGGATAATACCGCGCCACATAGCAGAACTTTAAAAGTGCTCATC
ATTGGAAAACGTTCTTCGGGGCGAAAACTCTCAAGGATCTTACCGCTGTTGAGATCCAGTTCGATGTAAC
CCACTCGTGCACCCAACTGATCTTCAGCATCTTTTACTTTCACCAGCGTTTCTGGGTGAGCAAAAACAGG
AAGGCAAAATGCCGCAAAAAAGGGAATAAGGGCGACACGGAAATGTTGAATACTCATACTCTTCCTTTTT
CAATATTATTGAAGCATTTATCAGGGTTATTGTCTCATGAGCGGATACATATTTGAATGTATTTAGAAAA
ATAAACAAATAGGGGTTCCGCGCACATTTCCCCGAAAAGTGCCACCTGACGTCGACGGATCGGGAGATCT
CCCGATCCCCTATGGTGCACTCTCAGTACAATCTGCTCTGATGCCGCATAGTTAAGCCAGTATCTGCTCC
CTGCTTGTGTGTTGGAGGTCGCTGAGTAGTGCGCGAGCAAAATTTAAGCTACAACAAGGCAAGGCTTGAC
CGACAATTGCATGAAGAATCTGCTTAGGGTTAGGCGTTTTGCGCTGC
